>Addgene plasmid #73049 | pCIG AKT3 E17K;K177M | depositor full sequence | sequence record 134144 | pCIG AKT3 E17K;K177M sequence 7647 bps
CAAAAGGCCAGGAACCGTAAAAAGGCCGCGTTGCTGGCGTTTTTCCATAGGCTCCGCCCCCCTGACGAGC
ATCACAAAAATCGACGCTCAAGTCAGAGGTGGCGAAACCCGACAGGACTATAAAGATACCAGGCGTTTCC
CCCTGGAAGCTCCCTCGTGCGCTCTCCTGTTCCGACCCTGCCGCTTACCGGATACCTGTCCGCCTTTCTC
CCTTCGGGAAGCGTGGCGCTTTCTCATAGCTCACGCTGTAGGTATCTCAGTTCGGTGTAGGTCGTTCGCT
CCAAGCTGGGCTGTGTGCACGAACCCCCCGTTCAGCCCGACCGCTGCGCCTTATCCGGTAACTATCGTCT
TGAGTCCAACCCGGTAAGACACGACTTATCGCCACTGGCAGCAGCCACTGGTAACAGGATTAGCAGAGCG
AGGTATGTAGGCGGTGCTACAGAGTTCTTGAAGTGGTGGCCTAACTACGGCTACACTAGAAGNACAGTAT
TTGGTATCTGCGCTCTGCTGAAGCCAGTTACCTTCGGAAAAAGAGTTGGTAGCTCTTGATCCGGCAAACA
AACCACCGCTGGTAGCGGTGGTTTTTTTGTTTGCAAGCAGCAGATTACGCGCAGAAAAAAAGGATCTCAA
GAAGATCCTTTGATCTTTTCTACGGGGTCTGACGCTCAGTGGAACGAAAACTCACGTTAAGGGATTTTGG
TCATGAGATTATCAAAAAGGATCTTCACCTAGATCCTTTTAAATTAAAAATGAAGTTTTAAATCAATCTA
AAGTATATATGAGTAAACTTGGTCTGACAGTTACCAATGCTTAATCAGTGAGGCACCTATCTCAGCGATC
TGTCTATTTCGTTCATCCATAGTTGCCTGACTCCCCGTCGTGTAGATAACTACGATACGGGAGGGCTTAC
CATCTGGCCCCAGTGCTGCAATGATACCGCGAGACCCACGCTCACCGGCTCCAGATTTATCAGCAATAAA
CCAGCCAGCCGGAAGGGCCGAGCGCAGAAGTGGTCCTGCAACTTTATCCGCCTCCATCCAGTCTATTAAT
TGTTGCCGGGAAGCTAGAGTAAGTAGTTCGCCAGTTAATAGTTTGCGCAACGTTGTTGCCATTGCTACAG
GCATCGTGGTGTCACGCTCGTCGTTTGGTATGGCTTCATTCAGCTCCGGTTCCCAACGATCAAGGCGAGT
TACATGATCCCCCATGTTGTGCAAAAAAGCGGTTAGCTCCTTCGGTCCTCCGATCGTTGTCAGAAGTAAG
TTGGCCGCAGTGTTATCACTCATGGTTATGGCAGCACTGCATAATTCTCTTACTGTCATGCCATCCGTAA
GATGCTTTTCTGTGACTGGTGAGTACTCAACCAAGTCATTCTGAGAATAGTGTATGCGGCGACCGAGTTG
CTCTTGCCCGGCGTCAATACGGGATAATACCGCGCCACATAGCAGAACTTTAAAAGTGCTCATCATTGGA
AAACGTTCTTCGGGGCGAAAACTCTCAAGGATCTTACCGCTGTTGAGATCCAGTTCGATGTAACCCACTC
GTGCACCCAACTGATCTTCAGCATCTTTTACTTTCACCAGCGTTTCTGGGTGAGCAAAAACAGGAAGGCA
AAATGCCGCAAAAAAGGGAATAAGGGCGACACGGAAATGTTGAATACTCATACTCTTCCTTTTTCAATAT
TATTGAAGCATTTATCAGGGTTATTGTCTCATGAGCGGATACATATTTGAATGTATTTAGAAAAATAAAC
AAATAGGGGTTCCGCGCACATTTCCCCGAAAAGTGCCACCTGGGTCGACATTGATTATTGACTAGTTATT
AATAGTAATCAATTACGGGGTCATTAGTTCATAGCCCATATATGGAGTTCCGCGTTACATAACTTACGGT
AAATGGCCCGCCTGGCTGACCGCCCAACGACCCCCGCCCATTGACGTCAATAATGACGTATGTTCCCATA
GTAACGCCAATAGGGACTTTCCATTGACGTCAATGGGTGGAGTATTTACGGTAAACTGCCCACTTGGCAG
TACATCAAGTGTATCATATGCCAAGTACGCCCCCTATTGACGTCAATGACGGTAAATGGCCCGCCTGGCA
TTATGCCCAGTACATGACCTTATGGGACTTTCCTACTTGGCAGTACATCTACGTATTAGTCATCGCTATT
ACCATGGTCGAGGTGAGCCCCACGTTCTGCTTCACTCTCCCCATCTCCCCCCCCTCCCCACCCCCAATTT
TGTATTTATTTATTTTTTAATTATTTTGTGCAGCGATGGGGGCGGGGGGGGGGGGGGGGCGCGCGCCAGG
CGGGGCGGGGCGGGGCGAGGGGCGGGGCGGGGCGAGGCGGAGAGGTGCGGCGGCAGCCAATCAGAGCGGC
GCGCTCCGAAAGTTTCCTTTTATGGCGAGGCGGCGGCGGCGGCGGCCCTATAAAAAGCGAAGCGCGCGGC
GGGCGGGAGTCGCTGCGTTGCCTTCGCCCCGTGCCCCGCTCCGCGCCGCCTCGCGCCGCCCGCCCCGGCT
CTGACTGACCGCGTTACTCCCACAGGTGAGCGGGCGGGACGGCCCTTCTCCTCCGGGCTGTAATTAGCGC
TTGGTTTAATGACGGCTCGTTTCTTTTCTGTGGCTGCGTGAAAGCCTTAAAGGGCTCCGGGAGGGCCCTT
TGTGCGGGGGGGAGCGGCTCGGGGGGTGCGTGCGTGTGTGTGTGCGTGGGGAGCGCCGCGTGCGGCCCGC
GCTGCCCGGCGGCTGTGAGCGCTGCGGGCGCGGCGCGGGGCTTTGTGCGCTCCGCGTGTGCGCGAGGGGA
GCGCGGCCGGGGGCGGTGCCCCGCGGTGCGGGGGGGCTGCGAGGGGAACAAAGGCTGCGTGCGGGGTGTG
TGCGTGGGGGGGTGAGCAGGGGGTGTGGGCGCGGCGGTCGGGCTGTAACCCCCCCCTGCACCCCCCTCCC
CGAGTTGCTGAGCACGGCCCGGCTTCGGGTGCGGGGCTCCGTACGGGGCGTGGCGCGGGGCTCGCCGTGC
CGGGCGGGGGGTGGCGGCAGGTGGGGGTGCCGGGCGGGGCGGGGCCGCCTCGGGCCGGGGAGGGCTCGGG
GGAGGGGCGCGGCGGCCCCCGGAGCGCCGGCGGCTGTCGAGGCGCGGCGAGCCGCAGCCATTGCCTTTTA
TGGTAATCGTGCGAGAGGGCGCAGGGACTTCCTTTGTCCCAAATCTGTGCGGAGCCGAAATCTGGGAGGC
GCCGCCGCACCCCCTCTAGCGGGCGCGGGGCGAAGCGGTGCGGCGCCGGCAGGAAGGAAATGGGCGGGGA
GGGCCTTCGTGCGTCGCCGCGCCGCCGTCCCCTTCTCCCTCTCCAGCCTCGGGGCTGTCCGCGGGGGGAC
GGCTGCCTTCGGGGGGGACGGGGCAGGGCGGGGTTCGGCTTCTGGCGTGTGACCGGCGGCTCTAGAGCCT
CTGCTAACCATGTTCATGCCTTCTTCTTTTTCCTACAGCTCCTGGGCAACGTGCTGGTTATTGTGCTGTC
TCATCATTTTGGCAAAGAATTGCTCGAGCTCAAGCTTCGAATTCATGAGCGATGTTACCATTGTGAAAGA
AGGTTGGGTTCAGAAGAGGGGAAAATATATAAAAAACTGGAGGCCAAGATACTTCCTTTTGAAGACAGAT
GGCTCATTCATAGGATATAAAGAGAAACCTCAAGATGTGGATTTACCTTATCCCCTCAACAACTTTTCAG
TGGCAAAATGCCAGTTAATGAAAACAGAACGACCAAAGCCAAACACATTTATAATCAGATGTCTCCAGTG
GACTACTGTTATAGAGAGAACATTTCATGTAGATACTCCAGAGGAAAGGGAAGAATGGACAGAAGCTATC
CAGGCTGTAGCAGACAGACTGCAGAGGCAAGAAGAGGAGAGAATGAATTGTAGTCCAACTTCACAAATTG
ATAATATAGGAGAGGAAGAGATGGATGCCTCTACAACCCATCATAAAAGAAAGACAATGAATGATTTTGA
CTATTTGAAACTACTAGGTAAAGGCACTTTTGGGAAAGTTATTTTGGTTCGAGAGAAGGCAAGTGGAAAA
TACTATGCTATGATGATTCTGAAGAAAGAAGTCATTATTGCAAAGGATGAAGTGGCACACACTCTAACTG
AAAGCAGAGTATTAAAGAACACTAGACATCCCTTTTTAACATCCTTGAAATATTCCTTCCAGACAAAAGA
CCGTTTGTGTTTTGTGATGGAATATGTTAATGGGGGCGAGCTGTTTTTCCATTTGTCGAGAGAGCGGGTG
TTCTCTGAGGACCGCACACGTTTCTATGGTGCAGAAATTGTCTCTGCCTTGGACTATCTACATTCCGGAA
AGATTGTGTACCGTGATCTCAAGTTGGAGAATCTAATGCTGGACAAAGATGGCCACATAAAAATTACAGA
TTTTGGACTTTGCAAAGAAGGGATCACAGATGCAGCCACCATGAAGACATTCTGTGGCACTCCAGAATAT
CTGGCACCAGAGGTGTTAGAAGATAATGACTATGGCCGAGCAGTAGACTGGTGGGGCCTAGGGGTTGTCA
TGTATGAAATGATGTGTGGGAGGTTACCTTTCTACAACCAGGACCATGAGAAACTTTTTGAATTAATATT
AATGGAAGACATTAAATTTCCTCGAACACTCTCTTCAGATGCAAAATCATTGCTTTCAGGGCTCTTGATA
AAGGATCCAAATAAACGCCTTGGTGGAGGACCAGATGATGCAAAAGAAATTATGAGACACAGTTTCTTCT
CTGGAGTAAACTGGCAAGATGTATATGATAAAAAGCTTGTACCTCCTTTTAAACCTCAAGTAACATCTGA
GACAGATACTAGATATTTTGATGAAGAATTTACAGCTCAGACTATTACAATAACACCACCTGAAAAATAT
GATGAGGATGGTATGGACTGCATGGACAATGAGAGGCGGCCGCATTTCCCTCAATTTTCCTACTCTGCAA
GTGGACGAGAATAAGAATAAGGGCGAATTCTGCAGTCGACGGTACCGCGGGCCCGGGATCCGCCCCTCTC
CCTCCCCCCCCCCTAACGTTACTGGCCGAAGCCGCTTGGAATAAGGCCGGTGTGCGTTTGTCTATATGTT
ATTTTCCACCATATTGCCGTCTTTTGGCAATGTGAGGGCCCGGAAACCTGGCCCTGTCTTCTTGACGAGC
ATTCCTAGGGGTCTTTCCCCTCTCGCCAAAGGAATGCAAGGTCTGTTGAATGTCGTGAAGGAAGCAGTTC
CTCTGGAAGCTTCTTGAAGACAAACAACGTCTGTAGCGACCCTTTGCAGGCAGCGGAACCCCCCACCTGG
CGACAGGTGCCTCTGCGGCCAAAAGCCACGTGTATAAGATACACCTGCAAAGGCGGCACAACCCCAGTGC
CACGTTGTGAGTTGGATAGTTGTGGAAAGAGTCAAATGGCTCTCCTCAAGCGTATTCAACAAGGGGCTGA
AGGATGCCCAGAAGGTACCCCATTGTATGGGATCTGATCTGGGGCCTCGGTACACATGCTTTACATGTGT
TTAGTCGAGGTTAAAAAAACGTCTAGGCCCCCCGAACCACGGGGACGTGGTTTTCCTTTGAAAAACACGA
TGATAATATGGCCACAACCATGGTGAGCAAGGGCGAGGAGCTGTTCACCGGGGTGGTGCCCATCCTGGTC
GAGCTGGACGGCGACGTAAACGGCCACAAGTTCAGCGTGTCCGGCGAGGGCGAGGGCGATGCCACCTACG
GCAAGCTGACCCTGAAGTTCATCTGCACCACCGGCAAGCTGCCCGTGCCCTGGCCCACCCTCGTGACCAC
CCTGACCTACGGCGTGCAGTGCTTCAGCCGCTACCCCGACCACATGAAGCAGCACGACTTCTTCAAGTCC
GCCATGCCCGAAGGCTACGTCCAGGAGCGCACCATCTTCTTCAAGGACGACGGCAACTACAAGACCCGCG
CCGAGGTGAAGTTCGAGGGCGACACCCTGGTGAACCGCATCGAGCTGAAGGGCATCGACTTCAAGGAGGA
CGGCAACATCCTGGGGCACAAGCTGGAGTACAACTACAACAGCCACAACGTCTATATCATGGCCGACAAG
CAGAAGAACGGCATCAAGGTGAACTTCAAGATCCGCCACAACATCGAGGACGGCAGCGTGCAGCTCGCCG
ACCACTACCAGCAGAACACCCCCATCGGCGACGGCCCCGTGCTGCTGCCCGACAACCACTACCTGAGCAC
CCAGTCCGCCCTGAGCAAAGACCCCAACGAGAAGCGCGATCACATGGTCCTGCTGGAGTTCGTGACCGCC
GCCGGGATCACTCTCGGCATGGACGAGCTGTACAAGTAAAGCGGCCGCAATTCACTCCTCAGGTGCAGGC
TGCCTATCAGAAGGTGGTGGCTGGTGTGGCCAATGCCCTGGCTCACAAATACCACTGAGATCTTTTTCCC
TCTGCCAAAAATTATGGGGACATCATGAAGCCCCTTGAGCATCTGACTTCTGGCTAATAAAGGAAATTTA
TTTTCATTGCAATAGTGTGTTGGAATTTTTTGTGTCTATCACTCGGAAGGACATATGGGAGGGCAAATCA
TTTAAAACATCAGAATGAGTATTTGGTTTAGAGTTTGGCAACATATGCCCATATGCTGGCTGCCATGAAC
AAAGGTTGGCTATAAAGAGGTCATCAGTATATGAAACAGCCCCCTGCTGTCCATTCCTTATTCCATAGAA
AAGCCTTGACTTGAGGTTAGATTTTTTTTATATTTTGTTTTGTGTTATTTTTTTCTTTAACATCCCTAAA
ATTTTCCTTACATGTTTTACTAGCCAGATTTTTCCTCCTCTCCTGACTACTCCCAGTCATAGCTGTCCCT
CTTCTCTTATGGAGATCCCTCGACCTGCACCGTCGACCAGCTGGTCGACGGTGCACCGTCGACCAGCTTG
GCGTAATCATGGTCATAGCTGTTTCCTGTGTGAAATTGTTATCCGCTCACAATTCCACACAACATACGAG
CCGGAAGCATAAAGTGTAAAGCCTGGGGTGCCTAATGAGTGAGCTAACTCACATTAATTGCGTTGCGCTC
ACTGCCCGCTTTCCAGTCGGGAAACCTGTCGTGCCAGCGGATCCGCATCTCAATTAGTCAGCAACCATAG
TCCCGCCCCTAACTCCGCCCATCCCGCCCCTAACTCCGCCCAGTTCCGCCCATTCTCCGCCCCATGGCTG
ACTAATTTTTTTTATTTATGCAGAGGCCGAGGCCGCCTCGGCCTCTGAGCTATTCCAGAAGTAGTGAGGA
GGCTTTTTTGGAGGCCTAGGCTTTTGCAAAAAGCTAACTTGTTTATTGCAGCTTATAATGGTTACAAATA
AAGCAATAGCATCACAAATTTCACAAATAAAGCATTTTTTTCACTGCATTCTAGTTGTGGTTTGTCCAAA
CTCATCAATGTATCTTATCATGTCTGGATCCGCTGCATTAATGAATCGGCCAACGCGCGGGGAGAGGCGG
TTTGCGTATTGGGCGCTCTTCCGCTTCCTCGCTCACTGACTCGCTGCGCTCGGTCGTTCGGCTGCGGCGA
GCGGTATCAGCTCACTCAAAGGCGGTAATACGGTTATCCACAGAATCAGGGGATAACGCAGGAAAGAACA
TGTGAGCAAAAGGCCAG
Features (pLannotate 1.2.2; 22 found; start..end, strand, type, name):
     42..630     -  rep_origin     ori: high-copy-number ColE1/pMB1/pBR322/pUC origin of replication
    801..1661    -  CDS            AmpR: β-lactamase; bla; confers resistance to ampicillin, carbenicillin, and related antibiotics
   1662..1766    -  promoter       AmpR promoter: bla
   1797..2176    +  enhancer       CMV enhancer: human cytomegalovirus immediate early enhancer
   2178..2455    +  promoter       chicken β-actin promoter: No description available
   2456..3468    +  intron         chimeric intron: chimera between introns from chicken β-actin and rabbit β-globin
   3523..3544    +  misc_feature   MCS (fragment): multiple cloning site
   3545..4981    +  CDS            AKT3: AKT3_HUMAN - Also known as PKBG. Experimental evidence at protein level: Swiss-Prot protein existence level 1. AKT3 is one of 3 closely related serine/threonine-protein kinases (AKT1, AKT2 and AKT3) called the AKT kinase, and which regulate many processes including metabolism, proliferation, cell survival, growth and angiogenesis. This is mediated through serine and/or threonine phosphorylation of a range of downstream substrates. Over 100 substrate candidates have been reported so far, but for most of them, no isoform specificity has been reported. AKT3 is the least studied AKT isoform. It pl
   4994..5031    +  misc_feature   MCS (fragment): multiple cloning site
   5033..5619    +  misc_feature   IRES2: internal ribosome entry site (IRES) of the encephalomyocarditis virus (EMCV)
   5620..6339    +  CDS            EGFP: the original enhanced GFP (Yang et al., 1996) mammalian codon-optimized
   6348..6425    +  CDS            HBB (fragment): HBB_PONPY - Experimental evidence at transcript level: Swiss-Prot protein existence level 2. Involved in oxygen transport from the lung to the various peripheral tissues. From Pongo pygmaeus (Bornean orangutan).
   6496..6547    +  polyA_signal   β-globin poly(A) signal (fragment): rabbit β-globin polyadenylation signal (Gil and Proudfoot, 1987)
   6966..6982    -  protein_bind   lac operator: The lac repressor binds to the lac operator to inhibit transcription in E. coli. This inhibition can be relieved by adding lactose or isopropyl-β-D-thiogalactopyranoside (IPTG). lac repressor encoded by lacI
   6990..7020    -  promoter       lac promoter: promoter for the E. coli lac operon
   7035..7056    -  protein_bind   CAP binding site: CAP binding activates transcription in the presence of cAMP. E. coli catabolite activator protein
   7069..7108    -  CDS            lacI (fragment): lac repressor; lacI; The lac repressor binds to the lac operator to inhibit transcription in E. coli. This inhibition can be relieved by adding lactose or isopropyl-β-D-thiogalactopyranoside (IPTG).
   7115..7137    +  promoter       SV40 promoter (fragment): SV40 enhancer and early promoter
   7161..7296    +  rep_origin     SV40 ori: SV40 origin of replication
   7316..7450    +  polyA_signal   SV40 poly(A) signal: SV40 polyadenylation signal
   7452..7506    -  CDS            lacI (fragment): lac repressor; lacI; The lac repressor binds to the lac operator to inhibit transcription in E. coli. This inhibition can be relieved by adding lactose or isopropyl-β-D-thiogalactopyranoside (IPTG).
   7508..7641    -  rep_origin     RSF ori (fragment): Plasmids containing the RSF 1030 origin of replication can be propagated in E. coli cells that contain additional plasmids with compatible origins.
