[The description below was written by a language model from this plasmid's Addgene catalogue record and pLannotate feature annotations shown in this document.]
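Description:
pCIG AKT3 E17K;K177M is a mammalian expression plasmid built on the pCIG backbone that carries a double-mutant human AKT3 coding sequence together with a bicistronic EGFP reporter. It is propagated in E. coli through a high-copy ColE1/pUC-type origin and selected with ampicillin via the β-lactamase gene and its native promoter. The catalogue lists the insert size as 7,647 bp, but that figure equals the length of the whole plasmid. In the feature table the AKT3 open reading frame spans only about 1.4 kb.

Expression is driven by a CAG-type arrangement: the CMV immediate-early enhancer, the chicken β-actin promoter and a chimeric chicken β-actin/rabbit β-globin intron, which together give strong, broadly active transcription in mammalian cells. AKT3 sits between remnants of the multiple cloning site and is followed by the EMCV IRES and EGFP, so a single transcript yields both the untagged kinase and green fluorescence that marks transfected cells. The transcript ends at rabbit β-globin 3′ sequence and its polyadenylation signal; the short "HBB" annotation there is probably part of that globin region rather than an expressed element. The backbone also contains an SV40 origin, which permits episomal replication in cells expressing large T antigen, an SV40 poly(A) signal, and lac promoter/operator and other small fragments left over from earlier cloning vectors.

The record does not describe what the two substitutions do. From general knowledge of AKT kinases, E17K lies in the pleckstrin homology domain and is known as an activating change, while a lysine-to-methionine substitution in the ATP-binding region is the usual way to abolish kinase activity. The construct would therefore plausibly serve as a kinase-dead control for the E17K mutant. The associated publication concerns AKT3 signalling and defective neuronal migration in human focal cortical malformations.
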