Addgene plasmid #73049: pCIG AKT3 E17K;K177M
Purpose: Human AKT3 E17K;K177M
Depositing lab: Joseph Gleeson. Depositing organization: University of California, San Diego (UCSD). Publication: An AKT3-FOXG1-reelin network underlies defective migration in human focal malformations of cortical development. Baek ST, Copeland B, Yun EJ, Kwon SK, Guemez-Gamboa A, Schaffer AE, Kim S, Kang HC, Song S, Mathern GW, Gleeson JG. Nat Med. 2015 Dec;21(12):1445-54. doi: 10.1038/nm.3982. Epub 2015 Nov 2. PubMed 26523971.
Backbone
  Vector backbone: pCIG
  Vector type: Mammalian Expression
Growth in bacteria
  Bacterial resistance: Ampicillin, 100 μg/mL
  Growth temperature: 37°C
  Growth strain: DH5alpha
  Copy number: Unknown
Gene/Insert
  Gene/Insert name: AKT3 E17K;K177M
  Species: H. sapiens (human)
  Insert size (bp): 7647
  Mutation: E17K;K177M
  Entrez Gene: AKT3 (a.k.a. MPPH, MPPH2, PKB-GAMMA, PKBG, PRKBG, RAC-PK-gamma, RAC-gamma, STK-2)
  Cloning method: Unknown
  Sequencing primers: 5′ gtgtgaccggcggctctagagcctctg
Terms and licenses: Academic/Nonprofit Terms; Industry Terms: Not Available to Industry
How to cite: pCIG AKT3 E17K;K177M was a gift from Joseph Gleeson (Addgene plasmid # 73049 ; http://n2t.net/addgene:73049 ; RRID:Addgene_73049)
