>Addgene plasmid #73049 | pCIG AKT3 E17K;K177M | addgene partial sequence | sequence record 139865 | pCAGGS5 5'-ggttcggcttctggcgtgtgacc-3'
GTTCATGCCTTCTTCTTTTTCCTACAGCTCCTGGGCAACGTGCTGGTTATTGTGCTGTCTCATCATTTTG
GCAAAGAATTGCTCGAGCTCAAGCTTCGAATTCATGAGCGATGTTACCATTGTGAAAGAAGGTTGGGTTC
AGAAGAGGGGAAAATATATAAAAAACTGGAGGCCAAGATACTTCCTTTTGAAGACAGATGGCTCATTCAT
AGGATATAAAGAGAAACCTCAAGATGTGGATTTACCTTATCCCCTCAACAACTTTTCAGTGGCAAAATGC
CAGTTAATGAAAACAGAACGACCAAAGCCAAACACATTTATAATCAGATGTCTCCAGTGGACTACTGTTA
TAGAGAGAACATTTCATGTAGATACTCCAGAGGAAAGGGAAGAATGGACAGAAGCTATCCAGGCTGTAGC
AGACAGACTGCAGAGGCAAGAAGAGGAGAGAATGAATTGTAGTCCAACTTCACAAATTGATAATATAGGA
GAGGAAGAGATGGATGCCTCTACAACCCATCATAAAAGAAAGACAATGAATGATTTTGACTATTTGAAAC
TACTAGGTAAAGGCACTTTTGGGAAAGTTATTTTGGTTCGAGAGAAGGCAAGTGGAAAATACTATGCTAT
GATGATTCTGAAGAAAGAAGTCATTATTGCAAAGGATGAAGTGGCACACACTCTAACTGAAAGCAGAGTA
TTAAAGAACACTAGACATCCCTTTTTAACATCCTTGAAATATTCCTTCCAGACAAAAGACCGTTTGTGTT
TTGTGATGGAATATGTTAATGGGGGCGAGCTGTTTTTCCATTTGTCGAGAGAGCGGGTGTTCTCTGAGGA
CCGCACACGTTTCTATGGTGCAGAAATTGTCTCTGCCTTGGACTATCTACATTCCGGAAA
