>Addgene plasmid #73049 | pCIG AKT3 E17K;K177M | addgene partial sequence | sequence record 139866 | pCDH-rev 5'-GCATTCCTTTGGCGAGAG-3'
GGCCAGGTTTCCGGGCCCTCACATTGCCAAAAGACGGCAATATGGTGGAAAATAACATATAGACAAACGC
ACACCGGCCTTATTCCAAGCGGCTTCGGCCAGTAACGTTAGGGGGGGGGGAGGGAGAGGGGCGGATCCCG
GGCCCGCGGTACCGTCGACTGCAGAATTCGCCCTTATTCTTATTCTCGTCCACTTGCAGAGTANGAAAAT
TGAGGGAAATGCGGCCGCCTCTCATTGTCCATGCAGTCCATACCATCCTCATCATATTTTTCAGGTGGTG
TTATTGTAATAGTCTGAGCTGTAAATTCTTCATCAAAATATCTAGTATCTGTCTCAGATGTTACTTGAGG
TTTAAAAGGAGGTACAAGCTTTTTATCATATACATCTTGCCAGTTTACTCCAGAGAAGAAACTGTGTCTC
ATAATTTCTTTTGCATCATCTGGTCCTCCACCAAGGCGTTTATTTGGATCCTTTATCAAGAGCCCTGAAA
GCAATGATTTTGCATCTGAAGAGAGTGTTCGAGGAAATTTAATGTCTTCCATTAATATTAATTCAAAAAG
TTTCTCATGGTCCTGGTTGTAGAAAGGTAACCTCCCACACATCATTTCATACATGACAACCCCTAGGCCC
CACCAGTCTACTGCTCGGCCATAGTCATTATCTTCTAACACCTCTGGTGCC
